>Addgene plasmid #54452 | LI D-E 1-10GFP | depositor full sequence | sequence record 84670 | Full Sequence
CAAAGTTGGGCATACGGGAAGAAGTGATGCACTTTGATATCGACCCAAGTACCGCCACCTAACAATTCGT
TCAAGCCGAGATCGGCTTCCCGGCCGCGGAGTTGTTCGGTAAATTGTCACAACGCCGCTCATGACATTAA
CCTATAAAAATAGGCGTATCACGAGGCCCTTTTGTCTCGCGCGTTTCGGTGATGACGGTGAAAACCTCTG
ACACATGCAGCTCCCGGAGAAGGTCACAGCTTGTCTGTAAGCGGATGCCGGGAGCAGACAAGCCCGTCAG
GGCGCGTCAGCGGGTGTTGGCGGGTGTCGGGGCTGGCTTAACTATGCGGCATCAGAGCAGATTGTACTGA
GAGTGCACCATATGCGGTGTGAAATACCGCACAGATGCGTAAGGAGAAAATACCGCATCAGGCGCCATTC
GCCATTCAGGCTGCGCAACTGTTGGGAAGGGCGATCGGTGCGGGCCTCTTCGCTATTACGCCAGCTGGCG
AAAGGGGGATGTGCTGCAAGGCGATTAAGTTGGGTAACGCCAGGGTTTTCCCAGTCACGACGTTGTAAAA
CGACGGCCAGTGAATTCGAGCTCGGTACCTCGCGAATGCATCTAGATATCGGATCCCGGGCCCGTCGACT
GCAGAGGTACGGGTCTCAAAGGGAGGTGGAGGAGGTTCTGGAGGCGGTGGAAGTGGTGGCGGAGGTAGCG
TGTCTAAGGGCGAAGAACTCTTCACTGGTGTTGTGCCTATCCTCGTGGAACTCGACGGCGACGTTAACGG
TCATAAGTTCTCCGTCAGGGGAGAGGGAGAAGGCGACGCTACCATCGGAAAGCTCACACTCAAGTTCATC
TGCACCACAGGCAAGCTCCCTGTGCCTTGGCCTACTCTCGTTACTACCCTCACCTACGGTGTTCAGTGCT
TCTCTCGTTACCCTGACCACATGAAGCAGCATGACTTCTTCAAGAGTGCTATGCCTGAGGGCTACGTCCA
GGAACGTACAATCTCTTTCAAGGACGACGGAAAGTACAAGACAAGGGCCGTCGTGAAGTTCGAGGGTGAC
ACTCTCGTGAACCGTATCGAACTCAAGGGAACCGACTTCAAGGAGGACGGTAACATCCTCGGTCACAAGC
TCGAATACAACTTCAACTCCCATAACGTGTACATCACAGCTGACAAGCAGAAGAACGGAATCAAGGCCAA
CTTCACTGTTAGGCACAACGTCGAGGACGGTTCTGTTCAGCTCGCCGACCATTACCAGCAGAACACCCCT
ATCGGTGACGGACCTGTCCTCCTCCCTGACAACCACTACCTCTCTACACAGACTGTGCTCTCCAAGGACC
CTAACGAAAAGTAAAATCTGAGACCTCTGCCTGCATGCAAGCTTGGCGTAATCATGGTCATAGCTGTTTC
CTGTGTGAAATTGTTATCCGCTCACAATTCCACACAACATACGAGCCGGAAGCATAAAGTGTAAAGCCTG
GGGTGCCTAATGAGTGAGCTAACTCACATTAATTGCGTTGCGCTCACTGCCCGCTTTCCAGTCGGGAAAC
CTGTCGTGCCAGCTGCATTAATGAATCGGCCAACGCGCGGGGAGAGGCGGTTTGCGTATTGGGCGCTCTT
CCGCTTCCTCGCTCACTGACTCGCTGCGCTCGGTCGTTCGGCTGCGGCGAGCGGTATCAGCTCACTCAAA
GGCGGTAATACGGTTATCCACAGAATCAGGGGATAACGCAGGAAAGAACATGTGAGCAAAAGGCCAGCAA
AAGGCCAGGAACCGTAAAAAGGCCGCGTTGCTGGCGTTTTTCCATAGGCTCCGCCCCCCTGACGAGCATC
ACAAAAATCGACGCTCAAGTCAGAGGTGGCGAAACCCGACAGGACTATAAAGATACCAGGCGTTTCCCCC
TGGAAGCTCCCTCGTGCGCTCTCCTGTTCCGACCCTGCCGCTTACCGGATACCTGTCCGCCTTTCTCCCT
TCGGGAAGCGTGGCGCTTTCTCATAGCTCACGCTGTAGGTATCTCAGTTCGGTGTAGGTCGTTCGCTCCA
AGCTGGGCTGTGTGCACGAACCCCCCGTTCAGCCCGACCGCTGCGCCTTATCCGGTAACTATCGTCTTGA
GTCCAACCCGGTAAGACACGACTTATCGCCACTGGCAGCAGCCACTGGTAACAGGATTAGCAGAGCGAGG
TATGTAGGCGGTGCTACAGAGTTCTTGAAGTGGTGGCCTAACTACGGCTACACTAGAAGAACAGTATTTG
GTATCTGCGCTCTGCTGAAGCCAGTTACCTTCGGAAAAAGAGTTGGTAGCTCTTGATCCGGCAAACAAAC
CACCGCTGGTAGCGGTGGTTTTTTTGTTTGCAAGCAGCAGATTACGCGCAGAAAAAAAGGATCTCAAGAA
GATCCTTTGATCTTTTCTACGGGGTCTGACGCTCAGTGGAACGAAAACTCACGTTAAGGGATTTTGGTCA
TGAGGCGCACACCGTGGAAACGGATGAAGGCACGAACCCAGTTGACATAAGCCTGTTCGGTTCGTAAACT
GTAATGCAAGTAGCGTATGCGCTCACGCAACTGGTCCAGAACCTTGACCGAACGCAGCGGTGGTAACGGC
GCAGTGGCGGTTTTCATGGCTTGTTATGACTGTTTTTTTGTACAGTCTATGCCTCGGGCATCCAAGCAGC
AAGCGCGTTACGCCGTGGGTCGATGTTTGATGTTATGGAGCAGCAACGATGTTACGCAGCAGCAACGATG
TTACGCAGCAGGGCAGTCGCCCTAAAACAAAGTTAGGTGGCTCAAGTATGGGCATCATTCGCACATGTAG
GCTCGGCCCTGACCAAGTCAAATCCATGCGGGCTGCTCTTGATCTTTTCGGTCGTGAGTTCGGCGACGTA
GCCACCTACTCCCAACATCAGCCGGACTCCGATTACCTCGGGAACTTGCTCCGTAGTAAGACATTCATCG
CGCTTGCTGCCTTCGACCAAGAAGCGGTTGTTGGCGCTCTCGCGGCTTACGTTCTGCCCAGGTTTGAGCA
GCCGCGTAGTGAGATCTATATCTATGATCTCGCAGTCTCCGGCGAGCACCGGAGGCAGGGCATTGCCACC
GCGCTCATCAATCTCCTCAAGCATGAGGCCAACGCGCTTGGTGCTTATGTGATCTACGTGCAAGCAGATT
ACGGTGACGATCCCGCAGTGGCTCTCTATA
Features (pLannotate 1.2.2; 11 found; start..end, strand, type, name):
    176..211     +  CDS            rop (fragment): Rop protein, which maintains plasmids at low copy number; rop
    313..412     +  misc_feature   bom (fragment): basis of mobility region from pBR322
    418..575     -  CDS            lacZα (fragment): LacZα fragment of β-galactosidase; lacZ fragment
    703..1341    +  CDS            (3-F)Tyr-EGFP (fragment): (3-F)Tyr-EGFP is a basic (constitutively fluorescent) green fluorescent protein published in 2004, derived from Aequorea victoria.
   1411..1427    -  protein_bind   lac operator: The lac repressor binds to the lac operator to inhibit transcription in E. coli. This inhibition can be relieved by adding lactose or isopropyl-β-D-thiogalactopyranoside (IPTG). lac repressor encoded by lacI
   1435..1465    -  promoter       lac promoter: promoter for the E. coli lac operon
   1480..1501    -  protein_bind   CAP binding site: CAP binding activates transcription in the presence of cAMP. E. coli catabolite activator protein
   1514..1606    -  CDS            lacI (fragment): lac repressor; lacI; The lac repressor binds to the lac operator to inhibit transcription in E. coli. This inhibition can be relieved by adding lactose or isopropyl-β-D-thiogalactopyranoside (IPTG).
   1789..2377    -  rep_origin     ori: high-copy-number ColE1/pMB1/pBR322/pUC origin of replication
   2492..2520    +  promoter       Pc promoter: intI1 (promoter lies within the coding sequence); class 1 integron promoter
   2709..59      +  CDS            aacC1 (across the origin): AACC1_PSEAI - Experimental evidence at protein level: Swiss-Prot protein existence level 1. Responsible for gentamicin resistance and has a limited substrate range. From Pseudomonas aeruginosa.
