[The description below was written by a language model from this plasmid's Addgene catalogue record and pLannotate feature annotations shown in this document.]
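Description:
LI D-E 1-10GFP is a small (about 3.2 kb) level I ("LI") module plasmid from a modular plasmid assembly kit designed for multigene expression, gene silencing and silencing rescue in plants. It is built on pUC57(Gent), a cloning vector carrying the high-copy ColE1/pUC origin of replication. Selection in E. coli uses gentamicin, conferred by the aacC1 acetyltransferase gene, which lies downstream of a class 1 integron Pc promoter. Remnants of the parental cloning vector surround the insert, including the lac promoter, operator and CAP binding site, a lacZα fragment, and short rop, bom and lacI fragments. M13 forward and reverse primer sites are recorded for sequencing across the insert.

The insert is a synthetic part encoding a 16-amino-acid glycine-serine linker followed by the 1-10 domain of superfolder GFP, the large fragment of a split GFP that lacks the eleventh β-strand. The automated annotation labels this roughly 640 bp region as a fragment of an EGFP derivative, which reflects sequence similarity to GFP-family proteins rather than the depositor's description. The plasmid has no plant promoter or terminator of its own, so it is a building block rather than an expression construct. The "D-E" in the name presumably marks the module's position in the kit's assembly order, and the leading flexible linker suggests use as a tag fused after a protein of interest, but the record states neither this nor the cloning method. Split-GFP fragments of this kind are generally used in complementation assays with a GFP11-tagged partner. The depositor cautions that this superfolder-based fragment shows noticeable background fluorescence.
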