Addgene plasmid #54452: LI D-E 1-10GFP
Depositing lab: Martin Parniske. Depositing organization: Ludwig-Maximilians-Universitaet Muenchen (LMU). Publication: A modular plasmid assembly kit for multigene expression, gene silencing and silencing rescue in plants. Binder A, Lambert J, Morbitzer R, Popp C, Ott T, Lahaye T, Parniske M. PLoS One. 2014 Feb 13;9(2):e88218. doi: 10.1371/journal.pone.0088218. eCollection 2014. PubMed 24551083.
Backbone
  Vector backbone: pUC57(Gent)
  Backbone manufacturer: Parniske lab
  Vector type: cloning vector
Growth in bacteria
  Bacterial resistance: Gentamicin, 10 μg/mL
  Growth temperature: 37°C
  Growth strain: DH5alpha
  Copy number: High Copy
Gene/Insert
  Gene/Insert name: 16 aa GS linker + superfolder GFP 1-10 domain
  Species: Synthetic
  Cloning method: Unknown
  Sequencing primers: 5′ M13-F20; 3′ M13Rev
Terms and licenses: Academic/Nonprofit Terms; Industry Terms: Not Available to Industry
Depositor comments: Please note this plasmid contains super-folder GFP and shows noticeable background fluorescence.
How to cite: LI D-E 1-10GFP was a gift from Martin Parniske (Addgene plasmid # 54452 ; http://n2t.net/addgene:54452 ; RRID:Addgene_54452)
