>Addgene plasmid #54452 | LI D-E 1-10GFP | addgene partial sequence | sequence record 99617 | M13-F20 5'-TGTAAAACGACGGCCAGT-3'
GATATCGGATCCCGGGCCCGTCGACTGCAGAGGTACGGGTCTCAAAGGGAGGTGGAGGAGGTTCTGGAGG
CGGTGGAAGTGGTGGCGGAGGTAGCGTGTCTAAGGGCGAAGAACTCTTCACTGGTGTTGTGCCTATCCTC
GTGGAACTCGACGGCGACGTTAACGGTCATAAGTTCTCCGTCAGGGGAGAGGGAGAAGGCGACGCTACCA
TCGGAAAGCTCACACTCAAGTTCATCTGCACCACAGGCAAGCTCCCTGTGCCTTGGCCTACTCTCGTTAC
TACCCTCACCTACGGTGTTCAGTGCTTCTCTCGTTACCCTGACCACATGAAGCAGCATGACTTCTTCAAG
AGTGCTATGCCTGAGGGCTACGTCCAGGAACGTACAATCTCTTTCAAGGACGACGGAAAGTACAAGACAA
GGGCCGTCGTGAAGTTCGAGGGTGACACTCTCGTGAACCGTATCGAACTCAAGGGAACCGACTTCAAGGA
GGACGGTAACATCCTCGGTCACAAGCTCGAATACAACTTCAACTCCCATAACGTGTACATCACAGCTGAC
AAGCAGAAGAACGGAATCAAGGCCAACTTCACTGTTAGGCACAACGTCGAGGACGGTTCTGTTCAGCTCG
CCGACCATTACCAGCAGAACACCCCTATCGGTGACGGACCTGTCCTCCTCCCTGACAACCACTACCTCTC
TACACAGACTGTGCTCTCCAAGGACCCTAACGAAAAGTAAAATCTGAGACCTCTGCCTGCATGCAAGCTT
GGCGTAATCATGGTCATAGCTGTTTCCTGTGTGAAATTGTTATCCGCTCACAATTCCACACAACATACGA
GCCGGAAGCATAAAGTGTAAAGCCTGGGGTGCCTAATGAGTGAGCTAACTCACATTAATTGCGTTGCGCT
CACTGCCCGCTTTCCAGTCGGGAAACCTGTCGTGCCAGCTGCATTAATGAATCGG
