>Addgene plasmid #54452 | LI D-E 1-10GFP | addgene partial sequence | sequence record 99618 | M13-Rev 5'-CAGGAAACAGCTATGACC-3'
AGTCACGACGTTGTAAAACGACGGCCAGTGAATTCGAGCTCGGTACCTCGCGAATGCATCTAGATATCGG
ATCCCGGGCCCGTCGACTGCAGAGGTACGGGTCTCAAAGGGAGGTGGAGGAGGTTCTGGAGGCGGTGGAA
GTGGTGGCGGAGGTAGCGTGTCTAAGGGCGAAGAACTCTTCACTGGTGTTGTGCCTATCCTCGTGGAACT
CGACGGCGACGTTAACGGTCATAAGTTCTCCGTCAGGGGAGAGGGAGAAGGCGACGCTACCATCGGAAAG
CTCACACTCAAGTTCATCTGCACCACAGGCAAGCTCCCTGTGCCTTGGCCTACTCTCGTTACTACCCTCA
CCTACGGTGTTCAGTGCTTCTCTCGTTACCCTGACCACATGAAGCAGCATGACTTCTTCAAGAGTGCTAT
GCCTGAGGGCTACGTCCAGGAACGTACAATCTCTTTCAAGGACGACGGAAAGTACAAGACAAGGGCCGTC
GTGAAGTTCGAGGGTGACACTCTCGTGAACCGTATCGAACTCAAGGGAACCGACTTCAAGGAGGACGGTA
ACATCCTCGGTCACAAGCTCGAATACAACTTCAACTCCCATAACGTGTACATCACAGCTGACAAGCAGAA
GAACGGAATCAAGGCCAACTTCACTGTTAGGCACAACGTCGAGGACGGTTCTGTTCAGCTCGCCGACCAT
TACCAGCAGAACACCCCTATCGGTGACGGACCTGTCCTCCTCCCTGACAACCACTACCTCTCTACACAGA
CTGTGCTCTCCAAGGACCCTAACGAAAAGTAAAATCTGAGACCTCTG
